LOCUS       Exported 10605 bp ds-DNA circular SYN 12-MAY-2021
DEFINITION  Yeast expression plasmid for SARS-CoV-2 nsp3.
ACCESSION   .
VERSION     .
KEYWORDS    pGBW-m4046663
SOURCE      synthetic DNA construct
  ORGANISM  synthetic DNA construct
REFERENCE   1 (bases 1 to 10605)
  TITLE     SARS-CoV-2 protein Yeast expression constructs, tagged, for protein
            expression and/or purification
REFERENCE   2 (bases 1 to 10605)
  AUTHORS   .
  TITLE     Direct Submission
  JOURNAL   Exported May 12, 2021 from SnapGene Server 1.1.58
            http://www.snapgene.com
FEATURES             Location/Qualifiers
     source          1..10605
                     /organism="synthetic DNA construct"
                     /mol_type="other DNA"
     promoter        25..466
                     /gene="S. cerevisiae GAL1"
                     /label=GAL1 promoter
                     /note="inducible promoter, regulated by Gal4"
     protein_bind    25..142
                     /label=UAS
                     /bound_moiety="Gal4"
                     /note="upstream activating sequence mediating
                     Gal4-dependent induction"
     primer_bind     437..460
                     /label=GAL1
                     /note="S. cerevisiae GAL1 promoter, forward primer"
     primer_bind     complement(6360..6378)
                     /label=CYC1
                     /note="CYC1 transcription termination signal, reverse
                     primer"
     CDS             6729..7532
                     /codon_start=1
                     /gene="S. cerevisiae URA3"
                     /product="orotidine-5'-phosphate decarboxylase, required
                     for uracil biosynthesis"
                     /label=URA3
                     /note="yeast auxotrophic marker, counterselectable with
                     5-fluoroorotic acid (5-FOA)"
                     /translation="MSKATYKERAATHPSPVAAKLFNIMHEKQTNLCASLDVRTTKELL
                     ELVEALGPKICLLKTHVDILTDFSMEGTVKPLKALSAKYNFLLFEDRKFADIGNTVKLQ
                     YSAGVYRIAEWADITNAHGVVGPGIVSGLKQAAEEVTKEPRGLLMLAELSCKGSLSTGE
                     YTKGTVDIAKSDKDFVIGFIAQRDMGGRDEGYDWLIMTPGVGLDDKGDALGQQYRTVDD
                     VVSTGSDIIIVGRGLFAKGRDAKVEGERYRKAGWEAYLRRCGQQN"
     rep_origin      7615..8597
                     /label=2u ori
                     /note="yeast 2u plasmid origin of replication"
     terminator      8675..8704
                     /label=T3Te terminator
                     /note="phage T3 early transcription terminator"
     rep_origin      8726..9313
                     /direction=RIGHT
                     /label=ori
                     /note="high-copy-number ColE1/pMB1/pBR322/pUC origin of
                     replication"
     terminator      9325..9352
                     /label=T7Te terminator
                     /note="phage T7 early transcription terminator"
     CDS             complement(9376..9567)
                     /codon_start=1
                     /gene="rop"
                     /product="Rop protein, which maintains plasmids at low copy
                     number"
                     /label=rop
                     /translation="MTKQEKTALNMARFIRSQTLTLLEKLNELDADEQADICESLHDHA
                     DELYRSCLARFGDDGENL"
     CDS             complement(9568..10428)
                     /codon_start=1
                     /gene="bla"
                     /product="beta-lactamase"
                     /label=AmpR
                     /note="confers resistance to ampicillin, carbenicillin, and
                     related antibiotics"
                     /translation="MSIQHFRVALIPFFAAFCLPVFAHPETLVKVKDAEDQLGARVGYI
                     ELDLNSGKILESLRPEERFPMMSTFKVLLCGAVLSRIDAGQEQLGRRIHYSQNDLVEYS
                     PVTEKHLTDGMTVRELCSAAITMSDNTAANLLLATIGGPKELTAFLHNMGDHVTRLDRW
                     EPELNEAIPNDERDTTMPVAMATTLRKLLTGELLTLASRQQLIDWMEADKVAGSLLRSA
                     LPAGWFIADKSGAGERGSRGIIAALGPDGKPSRIVVIYTTGSQATMDERNRQIAEIGAS
                     LIKHW"
     primer_bind     10191..10210
                     /label=Amp-R
                     /note="Ampicillin resistance gene, reverse primer"
     promoter        complement(10429..10531)
                     /label=cat promoter
                     /note="promoter of the E. coli cat gene encoding
                     chloramphenicol acetyltransferase"
     terminator      10532..10563
                     /label=tonB terminator
                     /note="bidirectional E. coli tonB-P14 transcription
                     terminator"
ORIGIN
        1 gcggccgctt gctatattga agtacggatt agaagccgcc gagcgggcga cagccctccg
       61 acggaagact ctcctccgtg cgtcctcgtc ttcaccggtc gcgttcctga aacgcagatg
      121 tgcctcgcgc cgcactgctc cgaacaataa agattctaca atactagctt ttatggttat
      181 gaagaggaaa aattggcagt aacctggccc cacaaacctt caaattaacg aatcaaatta
      241 acaaccatag gatgataatg cgattagttt tttagcctta tttctggggt aattaatcag
      301 cgaagcgatg atttttgatc tattaacaga tatataaatg gaaaagctgc ataaccactt
      361 taactaatac tttcaacatt ttcagtttgt attacttctt attcaaatgt cataaaagta
      421 tcaacaaaaa attgttaata tacctctata ctttaacgtc aaggagaaaa aactataatg
      481 gcccccacta aggtcacatt cggggatgac accgtgatag aggttcaggg ttacaaatcc
      541 gttaacatca cttttgaatt agatgaaaga attgacaagg tattgaatga aaagtgctca
      601 gcatataccg ttgaactggg tacggaggtc aacgaatttg cttgtgtcgt tgcggatgct
      661 gttatcaaaa ctttgcaacc tgtgtctgaa cttctaaccc cattaggaat tgacttggat
      721 gaatggtcta tggctactta ctatctattc gatgaaagtg gtgagttcaa gttggcttcc
      781 cacatgtact gttcgttcta cccaccagac gaagacgaag aagaaggcga ctgtgaagaa
      841 gaagagtttg aaccaagcac ccaatatgaa tacggtacgg aagatgatta ccaaggtaag
      901 ccattggaat ttggtgccac ttctgctgca ttgcaacctg aagaagagca agaagaagat
      961 tggttagacg atgactctca gcaaacagtc ggtcaacaag acggttccga ggataatcaa
     1021 actaccacca ttcaaacaat cgttgaggta caaccacaac ttgaaatgga attgactcca
     1081 gtcgttcaga ccatagaann nnnnnnnnnn nnnnnnnnnn nnnnnnnnnn nnnnnnnnnn
     1141 nnnnnnnnnn nnnnnnnnnn nnnnnnnnnn nnnnnnnnnn nnnnnnnnnn nnnnnnnnnn
     1201 nnnnnnnnnn nnnnnnnnnn nnnnnnnnnn nnnnnnnnnn nnnnnnnnnn nnnnnnnnnn
     1261 nnnnnnnnnn nnnnnnnnnn nnnnnnnnnn nnnnnnnnnn nnnnnnnnnn nnnnnnnnnn
     1321 nnnnnnnnnn nnnnnnnnnn nnnnnnnnnn nnnnnnnnnn nnnnnnnnnn nnnnnnnnnn
     1381 nnnnnnnnnn nnnnnnnnnn nnnnnnnnnn nnnnnnnnnn nnnnnnnnnn nnnnnnnnnn
     1441 nnnnnnnnnn nnnnnnnnnn nnnnnnnnnn nnnnnnnnnn nnnnnnnnnn nnnnnnnnnn
     1501 nnnnnnnnnn nnnnnnnnnn nnnnnnnnnn nnnnnnnnnn nnnnnnnnnn nnnnnnnnnn
     1561 nnnnnnnnnn nnnnnnnnnn nnnnnnnnnn nnnnnnnnng aaatgaagtc agaaaagcaa
     1621 gttgaacaga aaatcgcgga aatccctaag gaagaagtaa agccgtttat aaccgaatcg
     1681 aagccctctg ttgagcaaag aaagcaagat gacaaaaaga ttaaagcttg tgttgaggaa
     1741 gtaacaacta cattagagga aactaagttt ctcacggaaa atctattgtt gtacatagat
     1801 atcaatggta acttgcaccc agactccgct actttggtca gcgatatcga cattacattc
     1861 ttgaagaagg acgctccata tattgtgggt gacgttgtcc aagaaggtgt tttaactgct
     1921 gttgtcatcc caactaagaa ggcagggggt accacggaga tgctagctaa ggccttgcgt
     1981 aaagtcccga ctgataatta tattaccacc taccctggtc agggtctaaa cggttacacg
     2041 gttgaagaag ctaaaactgt tctaaaaaag tgtaagtctg ctttttacat attgccatca
     2101 attatttcca acgaaaagca agaaatattg ggtaccgtat cttggaattt gagagaaatg
     2161 ttagctcatg ctgaggaaac tagaaagttg atgcctgtct gcgttgaaac taaagctatc
     2221 gtcagcacga tccaaagaaa atacaagggt attaaaatcc aagaaggcgt tgtggactat
     2281 ggagcccgtt tctatttcta cacttcgaag accaccgtcg cttcgttgat caacaccttg
     2341 aacgatctca acgagacact tgttactatg ccactcggct atgtaactca cggtcttaac
     2401 ttggaagaag ctgcgagata catgcgctct ctgaaagttc ctgccacagt ctccgtatct
     2461 tcaccagacg ctgttacagc ctataatgga tacttgactt cttcatcaaa aaccccagaa
     2521 gaacatttca tcgaaactat ctctctagct ggtagttaca aggattggtc ttactccggt
     2581 caatccacac aactaggtat agagtttctg aagagaggtg acaagagtgt ttactacacc
     2641 agcaatccaa cgacctttca tttagatggt gaagtcatta cgttcgataa cttgaagact
     2701 ttgttgagtt tgcgggaagt ccgaactatc aaggttttca ctaccgttga taacattaac
     2761 ctccacaccc aagttgttga tatgtctatg acttatggtc aacagttcgg tccgacatat
     2821 ttggatggtg ctgacgttac taaaattaag ccacacaact cccacgaagg gaagacattc
     2881 tacgtgcttc caaatgacga cactttacga gtcgaagcct ttgagtacta ccataccacg
     2941 gacccatctt tccttggtag atacatgtcc gctctgaatc acactaaaaa gtggaaatac
     3001 ccacaagtta acggtttgac ttctattaag tgggccgata ataactgtta cttggctacc
     3061 gccttattga ctttgcaaca gatagaactc aagtttaatc ctcccgctct acaagatgca
     3121 tattatagag ctagagcagg cgaagcggct aatttctgtg ctttaatttt ggcttactgt
     3181 aacaagaccg taggtgaatt gggggatgtc agagagacta tgtcctatct tttccagcac
     3241 gcaaacttgg attcatgtaa gagagtgtta aatgtagtct gcaagacctg cggtcaacaa
     3301 caaactacct taaagggtgt tgaagccgtt atgtacatgg gtacactttc ttacgaacaa
     3361 tttaagaagg gtgtccaaat cccatgtact tgtggtaagc aagccactaa atacttggtc
     3421 cagcaagaaa gccctttcgt tatgatgagc gccccaccag ctcaatacga gctgaagcat
     3481 ggaactttca cctgtgcttc tgaatatacc ggtaactacc aatgcggtca ctacaagcat
     3541 attactagca aagaaacttt gtactgtatc gatggtgcct tgttgactaa gtcctcagaa
     3601 tataagggcc caattactga cgtgttttac aaagagaata gttacactac cacaattaag
     3661 ccagtaacat acaaactgga tggtgttgtg tgtaccgaga tcgaccctaa gttagataac
     3721 tattacaaga aggacaactc ttactttacc gaacaaccga tcgacctagt cccaaatcag
     3781 ccatatccaa atgcttcttt tgataacttc aagttcgttt gtgataacat aaaattcgcc
     3841 gacgatttaa accaattgac cggttacaaa aagccggctt caagagagtt gaaagtcact
     3901 ttcttcccag atttaaatgg cgatgtcgtt gctattgact ataagcacta cactccatct
     3961 ttcaagaagg gcgccaagtt gctacacaag ccaattgtct ggcacgttaa caacgctacc
     4021 aacaaggcta cgtataagcc taatacctgg tgtatcagat gtctatggtc caccaaacca
     4081 gttgaaacga gtaactcttt tgacgttctg aaatcagaag atgcccaagg gatggataac
     4141 ttagcatgtg aagacttgaa acctgtttca gaagaagttg tggaaaatcc aactattcag
     4201 aaggacgtgt tggaatgcaa cgtgaaaaca actgaagtag ttggtgatat aatcctgaag
     4261 ccagctaaca actcactgaa gattaccgaa gaagtcggtc acaccgactt gatggcagcc
     4321 tacgttgata actcttccct cacgatcaaa aagccaaatg aattgtctcg tgtactcggg
     4381 ctaaagaccc tagctaccca tggtctagcg gctgtcaact ccgtgccgtg ggacaccatc
     4441 gctaactacg ctaagccttt tttgaataag gtcgttagca ccacgacaaa tatagttact
     4501 agatgtttga acagagtgtg taccaattac atgccttatt tctttactct attgctgcaa
     4561 ttgtgcactt tcactcgctc tacaaactcc agaattaaag catctatgcc aaccaccatc
     4621 gccaagaaca cggttaagtc agtaggtaag ttctgcttag aggcaagctt taactatttg
     4681 aagtctccaa acttctctaa gttgatcaat attattatct ggtttttact tttgagcgtt
     4741 tgtttgggtt ccttgatcta ctcaacggct gctttgggtg tcttgatgtc taacttgggt
     4801 atgccgagtt actgtactgg ttatagagaa ggttatttga actcaacaaa cgttactatt
     4861 gctacgtact gcaccggttc cattccatgt tctgtttgtt tatccggttt agactcgttg
     4921 gacacttacc catctttaga aaccatccaa attaccattt cctctttcaa gtgggatttg
     4981 acagctttcg gtcttgtcgc tgaatggttt ttggcctata tattgtttac tcgtttcttc
     5041 tacgtcttag gcttggccgc tatcatgcag ttgtttttct cttattttgc agtccatttt
     5101 atctcaaatt cgtggttgat gtggttgatt attaatctcg ttcaaatggc tccaatttcg
     5161 gcaatggtta ggatgtacat tttctttgct tcattctatt atgtatggaa atcttacgtc
     5221 catgtggttg atggttgtaa ctcctcgacc tgtatgatgt gttacaagag aaatagagcg
     5281 actagggttg agtgcacaac tatcgttaac ggtgtcagac gttctttcta cgtatacgct
     5341 aacggtggta agggcttttg taaactccat aactggaatt gtgttaattg tgataccttt
     5401 tgcgctggtt ctacctttat tagtgatgaa gtagccagag acttaagtct ccaattcaaa
     5461 cggccaatca acccaactga tcaatcctct tatattgtcg atagtgtcac cgttaagaac
     5521 ggtagtatcc acttatactt cgataaggcc ggtcaaaaga catacgaaag acactcattg
     5581 tcccactttg ttaatttaga caatttgaga gctaataata ctaaggggtc tttacccatc
     5641 aacgtcatag tcttcgatgg taagtctaaa tgtgaagaat cctccgctaa gtctgcgtca
     5701 gtttactact ctcaattgat gtgccaaccc atcctacttc tggatcaagc tttggtatct
     5761 gacgttggtg actctgccga ggttgctgtt aagatgttcg atgcttacgt taacacattt
     5821 tcatcaactt tcaacgtgcc aatggaaaag ctgaagactt tggtggctac cgctgaagca
     5881 gaattggcta agaatgtttc tttggataac gttttaagta cgttcatttc cgcagctcgt
     5941 cagggtttcg tcgactctga cgtagaaacc aaagacgtcg tcgaatgttt gaagctctct
     6001 catcaatccg atattgaagt cactggtgac tcctgtaata actacatgct gacgtataac
     6061 aaagtggaaa acatgactcc tagagatttg ggagcgtgca tcgactgttc tgctagacac
     6121 ataaacgctc aagttgcaaa atcccataat attgctttga tctggaacgt taaagatttc
     6181 atgtcactat ccgagcaact taggaaacaa atccggtctg cggcaaagaa aaataacctt
     6241 ccattcaaat taacatgtgc aacaactaga caagttgtga acgttgttac tactaagatc
     6301 gctctgaagg gtggttaaac aggccccttt tcctttgtcg atatcatgta attagttatg
     6361 tcacgcttac attcacgccc tcctcccaca tccgctctaa ccgaaaagga aggagttaga
     6421 caacctgaag tctaggtccc tatttatttt ttttaatagt tatgttagta ttaagaacgt
     6481 tatttatatt tcaaattttt cttttttttc tgtacaaagc ggccgccgaa ccactagtgc
     6541 actgcagtac acggtttcct tgaaattttt ttgattcggt aatctccgaa cagaaggaag
     6601 aacgaaggaa ggagcacaga cttagattgg tatatatacg catatgtagt gttgaagaaa
     6661 catgaaattg cccagtattc ttaacccaac tgcacagaac aaaaacgtgc aggaaacgaa
     6721 gataaatcat gtcgaaagct acatataagg aacgtgctgc tactcatcct agtcctgttg
     6781 ctgccaagct atttaatatc atgcacgaaa agcaaacaaa cttgtgtgct tcattggatg
     6841 ttcgtaccac caaggaatta ctggagttag ttgaagcatt aggtcccaaa atttgtttac
     6901 taaaaacaca tgtggatatc ttgactgatt tttccatgga gggcacagtt aagccgctaa
     6961 aggcattatc cgccaagtac aattttttac tcttcgagga cagaaaattt gctgacattg
     7021 gtaatacagt caaattgcag tactctgcgg gtgtatacag aatagcagaa tgggcagaca
     7081 ttacgaatgc acacggtgtg gtgggcccag gtattgttag cggtttgaag caggcggcag
     7141 aagaagtaac aaaggaacct agaggccttt tgatgttagc agaattgtca tgcaagggct
     7201 ccctatctac tggagaatat actaagggta ctgttgacat tgcgaagagc gacaaagatt
     7261 ttgttatcgg ctttattgct caaagagaca tgggtggaag agatgaaggt tacgattggt
     7321 tgattatgac acccggtgtg ggtttagatg acaagggaga tgcattgggt caacagtata
     7381 gaaccgtgga tgatgtggtt tctacaggat ctgacattat tattgttgga agaggactat
     7441 ttgcaaaggg aagggatgct aaggtagagg gtgaacgtta cagaaaagca ggctgggaag
     7501 catatttgag aagatgcggc cagcaaaact aaaaaactgt attataagta aatgcatgta
     7561 tactaaactc acaaattaga gcttcaattt aattatatca gttattaccc gagtaacgaa
     7621 gcatctgtgc ttcattttgt agaacaaaaa tgcaacgcga gagcgctaat ttttcaaaca
     7681 aagaatctga gctgcatttt tacagaacag aaatgcaacg cgaaagcgct attttaccaa
     7741 cgaagaatct gtgcttcatt tttgtaaaac aaaaatgcaa cgcgagagcg ctaatttttc
     7801 aaacaaagaa tctgagctgc atttttacag aacagaaatg caacgcgaga gcgctatttt
     7861 accaacaaag aatctatact tcttttttgt tctacaaaaa tgcatcccga gagcgctatt
     7921 tttctaacaa agcatcttag attacttttt ttctcctttg tgcgctctat aatgcagtct
     7981 cttgataact ttttgcactg taggtccgtt aaggttagaa gaaggctact ttggtgtcta
     8041 ttttctcttc cataaaaaaa gcctgactcc acttcccgcg tttactgatt actagcgaag
     8101 ctgcgggtgc attttttcaa gataaaggca tccccgatta tattctatac cgatgtggat
     8161 tgcgcatact ttgtgaacag aaagtgatag cgttgatgat tcttcattgg tcagaaaatt
     8221 atgaacggtt tcttctattt tgtctctata tactacgtat aggaaatgtt tacattttcg
     8281 tattgttttc gattcactct atgaatagtt cttactacaa tttttttgtc taaagagtaa
     8341 tactagagat aaacataaaa aatgtagagg tcgagtttag atgcaagttc aaggagcgaa
     8401 aggtggatgg gtaggttata tagggatata gcacagagat atatagcaaa gagatacttt
     8461 tgagcaatgt ttgtggaagc ggtattcgca atattttagt agctcgttac agtccggtgc
     8521 gtttttggtt ttttgaaagt gcgtcatcag agcgcttttg gttttcaaaa gcgctctgaa
     8581 gttcctatac tttctagcta gagaatagga acttcccgag cggccgcgtg ttacaagctt
     8641 gactccagcg taactggact gcaatcaact cactggctca ccttcacggg tgggcctttc
     8701 ttcggtagaa aatcaaagga tcttcttgag atcctttttt tctgcgcgta atctgctgct
     8761 tgcaaacaaa aaaaccaccg ctaccagcgg tggtttgttt gccggatcaa gagctaccaa
     8821 ctctttttcc gaggtaactg gcttcagcag agcgcagata ccaaatactg ttcttctagt
     8881 gtagccgtag ttaggccacc acttcaagaa ctctgtagca ccgcctacat acctcgctct
     8941 gctaatcctg ttaccagtgg ctgctgccag tggcgataag tcgtgtctta ccgggttgga
     9001 ctcaagacga tagttaccgg ataaggcgca gcggtcgggc tgaacggggg gttcgtgcac
     9061 acagcccagc ttggagcgaa cgacctacac cgaactgaga tacctacagc gtgagctatg
     9121 agaaagcgcc acgcttcccg aagggagaaa ggcggacagg tatccggtaa gcggcagggt
     9181 cggaacagga gagcgcacga gggagcttcc aggggtaaac gcctggtatc tttatagtcc
     9241 tgtcgggttt cgccacctct gacttgagca tcgatttttg tgatgctcgt caggggggcg
     9301 gagcctatgg aaaaacgcca gcaacgcaga aaggcccacc cgaaggtgag ccaggtgatt
     9361 acatttgggc cctcatcaga ggttttcacc gtcatcaccg aaacgcgcga ggcagctgcg
     9421 gtaaagctca tcagcgtggt cgtgaagcga ttcacagatg tctgcctgtt catccgcgtc
     9481 cagctcgttg agtttctcca gaagcgttaa tgtctggctt ctgataaagc gggccatgtt
     9541 aagggcggtt ttttcctgtt tggtcactta ccaatgctta atcagtgagg cacctatctc
     9601 agcgatctgt ctatttcgtt catccatagt tgcctgactc cccgtcgtgt agataactac
     9661 gatgcgggag ggcttaccat ctggccccag tgctgcaatg ataccgcgag acccacgctc
     9721 accggctcca gatttatcag caataaacca gccagccggg agggccgagc gcagaagtga
     9781 tcctgcaact ttatccgcct ccatccagtc tattaattgt tgccgggaag ctagagtaag
     9841 tagttcgcca gttaatagtt tgcgcaacgt tgttgccatt gctacaggca tcgtggtgtc
     9901 acgctcgtcg tttggtatgg cttcattcag ctccggttcc caacgatcaa ggcgagttac
     9961 atgatccccc atgttgtgca aaaaagcggt tagctccttc ggtcctccga tcgttgccag
    10021 aagtaagttg gccgcagtgt tatcactcat ggttatggca gcactgcata attctcttac
    10081 tgtcatgcca tccgtgagat gcttttctgt gactggtgag tactcaacca agtcattctg
    10141 agaatagtgt atgcggcgac cgagttgctc ttgcccggcg tcaatacggg ataataccgc
    10201 gccacatagc agaactttaa aagtgctcat cattggaaaa cgttcttcgg ggcgtaaact
    10261 ctcaaggatc ttaccgctgt tgagatccag ttcgatgtaa cccactcgtg cacccaactg
    10321 atcttcagca tcttttactt tcaccagcgt ttctgggtga gcaaaaacag gaaggcaaaa
    10381 tgccgcaaaa aagggaataa gggcgacacg gaaatgttga atactcattt tagcttcctt
    10441 agctcctgaa aatctcgata actcaaaaaa tacgcccggt agtgatctta tttcattatg
    10501 gtgaaagttg gaacctctta cgtgccgatc aagtcaaaag cctccggtcg gaggcttttg
    10561 actttctgct atggaggtca ggtatgattt aaatggtcag ttaga
//
