[The description below was written by a language model from this plasmid's Addgene catalogue record and the feature table of its GenBank file.]
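Description:
pGBW-m4046663 is an E. coli–yeast shuttle plasmid for galactose-inducible expression of SARS-CoV-2 nsp3 in Saccharomyces cerevisiae. In bacteria it replicates from a ColE1/pUC-type origin and is selected with ampicillin through a beta-lactamase gene that the annotation places downstream of a cat promoter. A rop coding sequence is also annotated next to AmpR, although the catalogue entry lists the plasmid as high copy. Short phage T3Te and T7Te terminators flank the bacterial origin, and a tonB terminator lies beyond the resistance cassette, presumably insulating these modules from read-through transcription. In yeast, the 2µ origin supports multicopy episomal maintenance. URA3 provides selection in uracil auxotrophs and can be counterselected with 5-FOA.

The payload is the wild-type nsp3 coding region, a segment of about 5.8 kb from the viral ORF1ab polyprotein gene, made by gene synthesis. It sits downstream of the GAL1 promoter, whose upstream activating sequence binds Gal4 so that transcription is switched on by galactose. The feature table does not annotate the nsp3 open reading frame itself. It occupies the unannotated stretch between the promoter and a CYC1 terminator primer site, which suggests that a CYC1 terminator ends the transcript. The associated reference title describes the series as tagged constructs for protein expression and/or purification, but no tag is annotated or specified for this plasmid. The annotated record is 10,605 bp, somewhat larger than the sum of the listed backbone and insert sizes. The plasmid is intended for producing nsp3 in yeast.
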