Addgene plasmid #153857: pGBW-m4046663
Purpose: Yeast expression plasmid for SARS-CoV-2 nsp3
Depositing lab: Ginkgo Bioworks & Benjie Chen. Depositing organization: Ginkgo Bioworks.
Backbone
  Vector backbone: AmpR; 2u URA3
  Backbone size w/o insert (bp): 4078
  Vector type: Yeast Expression
  Selectable markers: URA3
Growth in bacteria
  Bacterial resistance: Ampicillin, 100 μg/mL
  Growth temperature: 37°C
  Growth strain: DH5alpha
  Copy number: High Copy
Gene/Insert
  Gene/Insert name: SARS-CoV-2 nsp3
  Species: Severe acute respiratory syndrome coronavirus 2
  Insert size (bp): 5834
  Mutation: wt
  Entrez Gene: ORF1ab (a.k.a. GU280_gp01)
  Promoter: pGAL1
  Cloning method: Unknown
Resource information
  A portion of this plasmid was derived from a plasmid made by: GinkgoBioworks
Depositor comments: NCBI reference sequence: 43740578. Created by gene synthesis with Not1 site.
How to cite: pGBW-m4046663 was a gift from Ginkgo Bioworks & Benjie Chen (Addgene plasmid # 153857 ; http://n2t.net/addgene:153857 ; RRID:Addgene_153857)
